Addgene plasmid #177242: hU6-sgNeo3 (opti)
Purpose: Same as pLL3.3;U6(BstXI)-XhoI-chimeric RNA;PGK-Cre but XhoI stuffer removed, expresses neomycin gRNA
Depositing lab: Monte Winslow. Depositing organization: Stanford University. Publication: LKB1 drives stasis and C/EBP-mediated reprogramming to an alveolar type II fate in lung cancer. Murray CW, Brady JJ, Han M, Cai H, Tsai MK, Pierce SE, Cheng R, Demeter J, Feldser DM, Jackson PK, Shackelford DB, Winslow MM. Nat Commun. 2022 Feb 28;13(1):1090. doi: 10.1038/s41467-022-28619-8. PubMed 35228570.
Backbone
  Vector backbone: pLL3.3
  Vector type: Lentiviral
Growth in bacteria
  Bacterial resistance: Ampicillin, 100 μg/mL
  Growth temperature: 37°C
  Growth strain: NEB Stable
  Copy number: High Copy
Gene/Insert
  Gene/Insert name: sgNeo3
  gRNA/shRNA sequence: GAATAGCCTCTCCACCCAAG
  Species: E. coli
  Promoter: hU6
  Cloning method: Ligation Independent Cloning
Terms and licenses: Academic/Nonprofit Terms; Industry Terms: Not Available to Industry
How to cite: hU6-sgNeo3 (opti) was a gift from Monte Winslow (Addgene plasmid # 177242 ; http://n2t.net/addgene:177242 ; RRID:Addgene_177242)
