[The description below was written by a language model from this plasmid's Addgene catalogue record and pLannotate feature annotations shown in this document.]
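Description:
hU6-sgNeo3 (opti) is a lentiviral transfer plasmid built on the pLL3.3 backbone that co-expresses a CRISPR guide RNA and Cre recombinase. It is propagated in E. coli through a high-copy ColE1/pUC-type origin and selected with ampicillin via the β-lactamase gene. The viral portion has the layout of an HIV-1-derived vector in which a CMV enhancer/promoter drives genomic RNA production from a truncated 5' LTR. This is followed by the Ψ packaging signal with a short gag fragment, the Rev response element for Rev-dependent nuclear export, and the cPPT/CTS element that aids nuclear import of the reverse-transcribed genome. A WPRE, which spans the numbering origin of the sequence record, sits downstream of the payload to boost transcript stability and expression. The cassette ends in a 3' LTR region, annotated here as a nef fragment plus a truncated LTR.

The payload comprises two independent expression units. A human U6 RNA polymerase III promoter drives sgNeo3, a guide directed against the neomycin resistance gene, fused to a Streptococcus pyogenes Cas9 scaffold. The "opti" in the name suggests a modified scaffold, though the record does not define it. Downstream, the mouse PGK promoter drives Cre recombinase. According to the record, the plasmid is equivalent to the parental U6(BstXI)-XhoI-chimeric RNA; PGK-Cre vector with the XhoI stuffer replaced by the guide. No Cas9 is encoded, so editing requires a Cas9-expressing host, with Cre available to recombine loxP-flanked alleles in transduced cells. The associated publication concerns lung cancer, but the record does not spell out this guide's specific role there.
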