Features (pLannotate 1.2.2; 21 found; start..end, strand, type, name):
    443..462     +  misc_feature   MCS (fragment): pBluescript multiple cloning site
    464..964     +  CDS            nef (fragment): NEF_HV1LA - Experimental evidence at protein level: Swiss-Prot protein existence level 1. Extracellular Nef protein targets CD4(+) T-lymphocytes for apoptosis by interacting with CXCR4 surface receptors. From Human immunodeficiency virus type 1 group M subtype B (isolate Lai) (HIV-1).
    971..1151    +  LTR            5' LTR (truncated): truncated 5' long terminal repeat (LTR) from HIV-1
   1213..1801    -  rep_origin     ori: high-copy-number ColE1/pMB1/pBR322/pUC origin of replication
   1972..2832    -  CDS            AmpR: β-lactamase; bla; confers resistance to ampicillin, carbenicillin, and related antibiotics
   2833..2937    -  promoter       AmpR promoter: bla
   2996..3048    -  misc_feature   bom (fragment): basis of mobility region from pBR322
   3203..3582    +  enhancer       CMV enhancer: human cytomegalovirus immediate early enhancer
   3583..3782    +  promoter       CMV promoter: human cytomegalovirus (CMV) immediate early promoter
   3800..3980    +  LTR            5' LTR (truncated): truncated 5' long terminal repeat (LTR) from HIV-1
   4027..4152    +  misc_feature   HIV-1 Ψ: packaging signal of human immunodeficiency virus type 1
   4136..4474    +  CDS            HIV-1 gag (fragment): gag protein from human immunodeficiency virus 1; gag
   4649..4882    +  misc_feature   RRE: The Rev response element (RRE) of HIV-1 allows for Rev-dependent mRNA export from the nucleus to the cytoplasm.
   5259..5359    +  CDS            Rev (fragment): human immunodeficiency virus 1 (HIV-1) Rev protein; rev; enhances nuclear export of unspliced and incompletely spliced viral mRNAs
   5409..5526    +  misc_feature   cPPT/CTS: central polypurine tract and central termination sequence of HIV-1
   5608..5848    +  promoter       U6 promoter: RNA polymerase III promoter for human U6 snRNA
   5895..5962    +  misc_RNA       tracrRNA (fragment): trans-activating CRISPR RNA for the Streptococcus pyogenes CRISPR/Cas9 system
   6015..6507    +  promoter       PGK promoter: mouse phosphoglycerate kinase 1 promoter
   6537..7567    +  CDS            Cre (fragment): site-specific recombinase Cre is a site-specific recombinase from bacteriophage P1. Recombination occurs at loxP sequences.
   7600..7623    +  misc_feature   MCS (fragment): pBluescript multiple cloning site
   7623..442     +  misc_feature   WPRE (across the origin): woodchuck hepatitis virus posttranscriptional regulatory element
>Addgene plasmid #177242 | hU6-sgNeo3 (opti) | addgene full sequence | sequence record 351919 | Addgene NGS Result
AAATCCTGGTTGCTGTCTCTTTATGAGGAGTTGTGGCCCGTTGTCAGGCAACGTGGCGTGGTGTGCACTG
TGTTTGCTGACGCAACCCCCACTGGTTGGGGCATTGCCACCACCTGTCAGCTCCTTTCCGGGACTTTCGC
TTTCCCCCTCCCTATTGCCACGGCGGAACTCATCGCCGCCTGCCTTGCCCGCTGCTGGACAGGGGCTCGG
CTGTTGGGCACTGACAATTCCGTGGTGTTGTCGGGGAAATCATCGTCCTTTCCTTGGCTGCTCGCCTGTG
TTGCCACCTGGATTCTGCGCGGGACGTCCTTCTGCTACGTCCCTTCGGCCCTCAATCCAGCGGACCTTCC
TTCCCGCGGCCTGCTGCCGGCTCTGCGGCCTCTTCCGCGTCTTCGCCTTCGCCCTCAGACGAGTCGGATC
TCCCTTTGGGCCGCCTCCCCGCATCGATACCGTCGACCTCGATCGAGACCTAGAAAAACATGGAGCAATC
ACAAGTAGCAATACAGCAGCTACCAATGCTGATTGTGCCTGGCTAGAAGCACAAGAGGAGGAGGAGGTGG
GTTTTCCAGTCACACCTCAGGTACCTTTAAGACCAATGACTTACAAGGCAGCTGTAGATCTTAGCCACTT
TTTAAAAGAAAAGGGGGGACTGGAAGGGCTAATTCACTCCCAACGAAGACAAGATATCCTTGATCTGTGG
ATCTACCACACACAAGGCTACTTCCCTGATTGGCAGAACTACACACCAGGGCCAGGGATCAGATATCCAC
TGACCTTTGGATGGTGCTACAAGCTAGTACCAGTTGAGCAAGAGAAGGTAGAAGAAGCCAATGAAGGAGA
GAACACCCGCTTGTTACACCCTGTGAGCCTGCATGGGATGGATGACCCGGAGAGAGAAGTATTAGAGTGG
AGGTTTGACAGCCGCCTAGCATTTCATCACATGGCCCGAGAGCTGCATCCGGACTGTACTGGGTCTCTCT
GGTTAGACCAGATCTGAGCCTGGGAGCTCTCTGGCTAACTAGGGAACCCACTGCTTAAGCCTCAATAAAG
CTTGCCTTGAGTGCTTCAAGTAGTGTGTGCCCGTCTGTTGTGTGACTCTGGTAACTAGAGATCCCTCAGA
CCCTTTTAGTCAGTGTGGAAAATCTCTAGCAGCATGTGAGCAAAAGGCCAGCAAAAGGCCAGGAACCGTA
AAAAGGCCGCGTTGCTGGCGTTTTTCCATAGGCTCCGCCCCCCTGACGAGCATCACAAAAATCGACGCTC
AAGTCAGAGGTGGCGAAACCCGACAGGACTATAAAGATACCAGGCGTTTCCCCCTGGAAGCTCCCTCGTG
CGCTCTCCTGTTCCGACCCTGCCGCTTACCGGATACCTGTCCGCCTTTCTCCCTTCGGGAAGCGTGGCGC
TTTCTCATAGCTCACGCTGTAGGTATCTCAGTTCGGTGTAGGTCGTTCGCTCCAAGCTGGGCTGTGTGCA
CGAACCCCCCGTTCAGCCCGACCGCTGCGCCTTATCCGGTAACTATCGTCTTGAGTCCAACCCGGTAAGA
CACGACTTATCGCCACTGGCAGCAGCCACTGGTAACAGGATTAGCAGAGCGAGGTATGTAGGCGGTGCTA
CAGAGTTCTTGAAGTGGTGGCCTAACTACGGCTACACTAGAAGAACAGTATTTGGTATCTGCGCTCTGCT
GAAGCCAGTTACCTTCGGAAAAAGAGTTGGTAGCTCTTGATCCGGCAAACAAACCACCGCTGGTAGCGGT
GGTTTTTTTGTTTGCAAGCAGCAGATTACGCGCAGAAAAAAAGGATCTCAAGAAGATCCTTTGATCTTTT
CTACGGGGTCTGACGCTCAGTGGAACGAAAACTCACGTTAAGGGATTTTGGTCATGAGATTATCAAAAAG
GATCTTCACCTAGATCCTTTTAAATTAAAAATGAAGTTTTAAATCAATCTAAAGTATATATGAGTAAACT
TGGTCTGACAGTTACCAATGCTTAATCAGTGAGGCACCTATCTCAGCGATCTGTCTATTTCGTTCATCCA
TAGTTGCCTGACTCCCCGTCGTGTAGATAACTACGATACGGGAGGGCTTACCATCTGGCCCCAGTGCTGC
AATGATACCGCGAGACCCACGCTCACCGGCTCCAGATTTATCAGCAATAAACCAGCCAGCCGGAAGGGCC
GAGCGCAGAAGTGGTCCTGCAACTTTATCCGCCTCCATCCAGTCTATTAATTGTTGCCGGGAAGCTAGAG
TAAGTAGTTCGCCAGTTAATAGTTTGCGCAACGTTGTTGCCATTGCTACAGGCATCGTGGTGTCACGCTC
GTCGTTTGGTATGGCTTCATTCAGCTCCGGTTCCCAACGATCAAGGCGAGTTACATGATCCCCCATGTTG
TGCAAAAAAGCGGTTAGCTCCTTCGGTCCTCCGATCGTTGTCAGAAGTAAGTTGGCCGCAGTGTTATCAC
TCATGGTTATGGCAGCACTGCATAATTCTCTTACTGTCATGCCATCCGTAAGATGCTTTTCTGTGACTGG
TGAGTACTCAACCAAGTCATTCTGAGAATAGTGTATGCGGCGACCGAGTTGCTCTTGCCCGGCGTCAATA
CGGGATAATACCGCGCCACATAGCAGAACTTTAAAAGTGCTCATCATTGGAAAACGTTCTTCGGGGCGAA
AACTCTCAAGGATCTTACCGCTGTTGAGATCCAGTTCGATGTAACCCACTCGTGCACCCAACTGATCTTC
AGCATCTTTTACTTTCACCAGCGTTTCTGGGTGAGCAAAAACAGGAAGGCAAAATGCCGCAAAAAAGGGA
ATAAGGGCGACACGGAAATGTTGAATACTCATACTCTTCCTTTTTCAATATTATTGAAGCATTTATCAGG
GTTATTGTCTCATGAGCGGATACATATTTGAATGTATTTAGAAAAATAAACAAATAGGGGTTCCGCGCAC
ATTTCCCCGAAAAGTGCCACCTGACGTCGACGGATCGGGAGATCTCCCGATCCCCTATGGTGCACTCTCA
GTACAATCTGCTCTGATGCCGCATAGTTAAGCCAGTATCTGCTCCCTGCTTGTGTGTTGGAGGTCGCTGA
GTAGTGCGCGAGCAAAATTTAAGCTACAACAAGGCAAGGCTTGACCGACAATTGCATGAAGAATCTGCTT
AGGGTTAGGCGTTTTGCGCTGCTTCGCGATGTACGGGCCAGATATACGCGTTGACATTGATTATTGACTA
GTTATTAATAGTAATCAATTACGGGGTCATTAGTTCATAGCCCATATATGGAGTTCCGCGTTACATAACT
TACGGTAAATGGCCCGCCTGGCTGACCGCCCAACGACCCCCGCCCATTGACGTCAATAATGACGTATGTT
CCCATAGTAACGCCAATAGGGACTTTCCATTGACGTCAATGGGTGGAGTATTTACGGTAAACTGCCCACT
TGGCAGTACATCAAGTGTATCATATGCCAAGTACGCCCCCTATTGACGTCAATGACGGTAAATGGCCCGC
CTGGCATTATGCCCAGTACATGACCTTATGGGACTTTCCTACTTGGCAGTACATCTACGTATTAGTCATC
GCTATTACCATGGTGATGCGGTTTTGGCAGTACATCAATGGGCGTGGATAGCGGTTTGACTCACGGGGAT
TTCCAAGTCTCCACCCCATTGACGTCAATGGGAGTTTGTTTTGGCACCAAAATCAACGGGACTTTCCAAA
ATGTCGTAACAACTCCGCCCCATTGACGCAAATGGGCGGTAGGCGTGTACGGTGGGAGGTCTATATAAGC
AGCGCGTTTTGCCTGTACTGGGTCTCTCTGGTTAGACCAGATCTGAGCCTGGGAGCTCTCTGGCTAACTA
GGGAACCCACTGCTTAAGCCTCAATAAAGCTTGCCTTGAGTGCTTCAAGTAGTGTGTGCCCGTCTGTTGT
GTGACTCTGGTAACTAGAGATCCCTCAGACCCTTTTAGTCAGTGTGGAAAATCTCTAGCAGTGGCGCCCG
AACAGGGACTTGAAAGCGAAAGGGAAACCAGAGGAGCTCTCTCGACGCAGGACTCGGCTTGCTGAAGCGC
GCACGGCAAGAGGCGAGGGGCGGCGACTGGTGAGTACGCCAAAAATTTTGACTAGCGGAGGCTAGAAGGA
GAGAGATGGGTGCGAGAGCGTCAGTATTAAGCGGGGGAGAATTAGATCGCGATGGGAAAAAATTCGGTTA
AGGCCAGGGGGAAAGAAAAAATATAAATTAAAACATATAGTATGGGCAAGCAGGGAGCTAGAACGATTCG
CAGTTAATCCTGGCCTGTTAGAAACATCAGAAGGCTGTAGACAAATACTGGGACAGCTACAACCATCCCT
TCAGACAGGATCAGAAGAACTTAGATCATTATATAATACAGTAGCAACCCTCTATTGTGTGCATCAAAGG
ATAGAGATAAAAGACACCAAGGAAGCTTTAGACAAGATAGAGGAAGAGCAAAACAAAAGTAAGACCACCG
CACAGCAAGCGGCCGGCCGCTGATCTTCAGACCTGGAGGAGGAGATATGAGGGACAATTGGAGAAGTGAA
TTATATAAATATAAAGTAGTAAAAATTGAACCATTAGGAGTAGCACCCACCAAGGCAAAGAGAAGAGTGG
TGCAGAGAGAAAAAAGAGCAGTGGGAATAGGAGCTTTGTTCCTTGGGTTCTTGGGAGCAGCAGGAAGCAC
TATGGGCGCAGCGTCAATGACGCTGACGGTACAGGCCAGACAATTATTGTCTGGTATAGTGCAGCAGCAG
AACAATTTGCTGAGGGCTATTGAGGCGCAACAGCATCTGTTGCAACTCACAGTCTGGGGCATCAAGCAGC
TCCAGGCAAGAATCCTGGCTGTGGAAAGATACCTAAAGGATCAACAGCTCCTGGGGATTTGGGGTTGCTC
TGGAAAACTCATTTGCACCACTGCTGTGCCTTGGAATGCTAGTTGGAGTAATAAATCTCTGGAACAGATT
TGGAATCACACGACCTGGATGGAGTGGGACAGAGAAATTAACAATTACACAAGCTTAATACACTCCTTAA
TTGAAGAATCGCAAAACCAGCAAGAAAAGAATGAACAAGAATTATTGGAATTAGATAAATGGGCAAGTTT
GTGGAATTGGTTTAACATAACAAATTGGCTGTGGTATATAAAATTATTCATAATGATAGTAGGAGGCTTG
GTAGGTTTAAGAATAGTTTTTGCTGTACTTTCTATAGTGAATAGAGTTAGGCAGGGATATTCACCATTAT
CGTTTCAGACCCACCTCCCAACCCCGAGGGGACCCGACAGGCCCGAAGGAATAGAAGAAGAAGGTGGAGA
GAGAGACAGAGACAGATCCATTCGATTAGTGAACGGATCGGCACTGCGTGCGCCAATTCTGCAGACAAAT
GGCAGTATTCATCCACAATTTTAAAAGAAAAGGGGGGATTGGGGGGTACAGTGCAGGGGAAAGAATAGTA
GACATAATAGCAACAGACATACAAACTAAAGAATTACAAAAACAAATTACAAAAATTCAAAATTTTCGGG
TTTATTACAGGGACAGCAGAGATCCAGTTTGGTTAGTACCGGGCCCGCTCTAGCCCTGCAGGAACTGTTT
AAACTGTGAGGGCCTATTTCCCATGATTCCTTCATATTTGCATATACGATACAAGGCTGTTAGAGAGATA
ATTGGAATTAATTTGACTGTAAACACAAAGATATTAGTACAAAATACGTGACGTAGAAAGTAATAATTTC
TTGGGTAGTTTGCAGTTTTAAAATTATGTTTTAAAATGGACTATCATATGCTTACCGTAACTTGAAAGTA
TTTCGATTTCTTGGCTTTATATATCTTGTGGAAAGGACCAAACACCGAATAGCCTCTCCACCCAAGGTTT
AAGAGCTATGCTGGAAACAGCATAGCAAGTTTAAATAAGGCTAGTCCGTTATCAACTTGAAAAAGTGGCA
CCGAGTCGGTGCTTTTTTGTTTGGCGCGCCTATGGCTTAATTAACATGGCGGCCGCATTCTACCGGGTAG
GGGAGGCGCTTTTCCCAAGGCAGTCTGGAGCATGCGCTTTAGCAGCCCCGCTGGGCACTTGGCGCTACAC
AAGTGGCCTCTGGCCTCGCACACATTCCACATCCACCGGTAGGCGCCAACCGGCTCCGTTCTTTGGTGGC
CCCTTCGCGCCACCTTCTACTCCTCCCCTAGTCAGGAAGTTCCCCCCCGCCCCGCAGCTCGCGTCGTGCA
GGACGTGACAAATGGAAGTAGCACGTCTCACTAGTCTCGTGCAGATGGACAGCACCGCTGAGCAATGGAA
GCGGGTAGGCCTTTGGGGCAGCGGCCAATAGCAGCTTTGCTCCTTCGCTTTCTGGGCTCAGAGGCTGGGA
AGGGGTGGGTCCGGGGGCGGGCTCAGGGGCGGGCTCAGGGGCGGGGCGGGCGCCCGAAGGTCCTCCGGAG
GCCCGGCATTCTGCACGCTTCAAAAGCGCACGTCTGCCGCGCTGTTCTCCTCTTCCTCATCTCCGGGACC
CGGGATGCCCAAGAAGAAGAGGAAGGTGTCCAATTTACTGACCGTACACCAAAATTTGCCTGCATTACCG
GTCGATGCAACGAGTGATGAGGTTCGCAAGAACCTGATGGACATGTTCAGGGATCGCCAGGCGTTTTCTG
AGCATACCTGGAAAATGCTTCTGTCCGTTTGCCGGTCGTGGGCGGCATGGTGCAAGTTGAATAACCGGAA
ATGGTTTCCCGCAGAACCTGAAGATGTTCGCGATTATCTTCTATATCTTCAGGCGCGCGGTCTGGCAGTA
AAAACTATCCAGCAACATTTGGGCCAGCTAAACATGCTTCATCGTCGGTCCGGGCTGCCACGACCAAGTG
ACAGCAATGCTGTTTCACTGGTTATGCGGCGGATCCGAAAAGAAAACGTTGATGCCGGTGAACGTGCAAA
ACAGGCTCTAGCGTTCGAACGCACTGATTTCGACCAGGTTCGTTCACTCATGGAAAATAGCGATCGCTGC
CAGGATATACGTAATCTGGCATTTCTGGGGATTGCTTATAACACCCTGTTACGTATAGCCGAAATTGCCA
GGATCAGGGTTAAAGATATCTCACGTACTGACGGTGGGAGAATGTTAATCCATATTGGCAGAACGAAAAC
GCTGGTTAGCACCGCAGGTGTAGAGAAGGCACTTAGCCTGGGGGTAACTAAACTGGTCGAGCGATGGATT
TCCGTCTCTGGTGTAGCTGATGATCCGAATAACTACCTGTTTTGCCGGGTCAGAAAAAATGGTGTTGCCG
CGCCATCTGCCACCAGCCAGCTATCAACTCGCGCCCTGGAAGGGATTTTTGAAGCAACTCATCGATTGAT
TTACGGCGCTAAGGATGACTCTGGTCAGAGATACCTGGCCTGGTCTGGACACAGTGCCCGTGTCGGAGCC
GCGCGAGATATGGCCCGCGCTGGAGTTTCAATACCGGAGATCATGCAAGCTGGTGGCTGGACCAATGTAA
ATATTGTCATGAACTATATCCGTAACCTGGATAGTGAAACAGGGGCAATGGTGCGCCTGCTGGAAGATGG
CGATTAGCCATGTTTAAGGGTTCCGGTTCCACTAGGTACAATTCGATATCAAGCTTATCGATAATCAACC
TCTGGATTACAAAATTTGTGAAAGATTGACTGGTATTCTTAACTATGTTGCTCCTTTTACGCTATGTGGA
TACGCTGCTTTAATGCCTTTGTATCATGCTATTGCTTCCCGTATGGCTTTCATTTTCTCCTCCTTGTAT
